>Addgene plasmid #221988 | TC DdCBE A1 | addgene full sequence | sequence record 438491 | Addgene NGS Result
GCACATTTCCCCGAAAAGTGCCACCTGACGTCGACGGATCGGGAGATCTCCCGATCCCCTATGGTGCACT
CTCAGTACAATCTGCTCTGATGCCGCATAGTTAAGCCAGTATCTGCTCCCTGCTTGTGTGTTGGAGGTCG
CTGAGTAGTGCGCGAGCAAAATTTAAGCTACAACAAGGCAAGGCTTGACCGACAATTGCATGAAGAATCT
GCTTAGGGTTAGGCGTTTTGCGCTGCTTCGCGATGTACGGGCCAGATATACGCGTTGACATTGATTATTG
ACTAGTTATTAATAGTAATCAATTACGGGGTCATTAGTTCATAGCCCATATATGGAGTTCCGCGTTACAT
AACTTACGGTAAATGGCCCGCCTGGCTGACCGCCCAACGACCCCCGCCCATTGACGTCAATAATGACGTA
TGTTCCCATAGTAACGCCAATAGGGACTTTCCATTGACGTCAATGGGTGGAGTATTTACGGTAAACTGCC
CACTTGGCAGTACATCAAGTGTATCATATGCCAAGTACGCCCCCTATTGACGTCAATGACGGTAAATGGC
CCGCCTGGCATTATGCCCAGTACATGACCTTATGGGACTTTCCTACTTGGCAGTACATCTACGTATTAGT
CATCGCTATTACCATGGTGATGCGGTTTTGGCAGTACATCAATGGGCGTGGATAGCGGTTTGACTCACGG
GGATTTCCAAGTCTCCACCCCATTGACGTCAATGGGAGTTTGTTTTGGCACCAAAATCAACGGGACTTTC
CAAAATGTCGTAACAACTCCGCCCCATTGACGCAAATGGGCGGTAGGCGTGTACGGTGGGAGGTCTATAT
AAGCAGAGCTCTCTGGCTAACTAGAGAACCCACTGCTTACTGGCTTATCGAAATTAATACGACTCACTAT
AGGGAGACCCAAGCTGGCTAGCACCATGGCCTCCGTTCTGACCCCGCTGCTGCTGCGTGGCCTGACCGGC
TCCGCTCGTCGTCTGCCAGTTCCGCGTGCGAAAATCCATTCCCTGGACTACAAAGACCATGACGGTGATT
ATAAAGATCATGACATCGATTACAAGGATGACGATGACAAGATGGACATCGCGGATCTGCGTACCCTGGG
TTACAGCCAGCAGCAGCAGGAGAAGATCAAGCCAAAGGTGCGCAGCACCGTGGCCCAGCACCATGAAGCT
CTGGTGGGTCACGGCTTCACCCACGCGCACATCGTGGCTCTGAGCCAGCACCCAGCCGCGCTGGGTACCG
TGGCCGTGAAATATCAGGACATGATTGCTGCCCTGCCAGAGGCTACCCATGAAGCGATTGTGGGTGTGGG
CAAGCAGTGGAGCGGTGCTCGTGCGCTGGAGGCCCTGCTGACCGTGGCCGGTGAACTGCGTGGCCCGCCG
CTGCAGCTGGATACCGGCCAGCTGCTGAAAATCGCGAAACGTGGCGGTGTGACCGCTGTGGAAGCTGTGC
ATGCCTGGCGTAATGCTCTGACCGGTGCCCCCCTGAACCTGACCCCGGACCAAGTGGTGGCTATCGCCAG
CAACATTGGCGGCAAGCAAGCGCTCGAAACGGTGCAGCGGCTGTTGCCGGTGCTGTGCCAGGACCATGGC
CTGACCCCGGACCAAGTGGTGGCTATCGCCAGCAACAATGGCGGCAAGCAAGCGCTCGAAACGGTGCAGC
GGCTGTTGCCGGTGCTGTGCCAGGACCATGGCCTGACTCCGGACCAAGTGGTGGCTATCGCCAGCCACGA
TGGCGGCAAGCAAGCGCTCGAAACGGTGCAGCGGCTGTTGCCGGTGCTGTGCCAGGACCATGGCCTGACC
CCGGACCAAGTGGTGGCTATCGCCAGCCACGATGGCGGCAAGCAAGCGCTCGAAACGGTGCAGCGGCTGT
TGCCGGTGCTGTGCCAGGACCATGGCCTGACTCCGGACCAAGTGGTGGCTATCGCCAGCCACGATGGCGG
CAAGCAAGCGCTCGAAACGGTGCAGCGGCTGTTGCCGGTGCTGTGCCAGGACCATGGCCTGACTCCGGAC
CAAGTGGTGGCTATCGCCAGCCACGATGGCGGCAAGCAAGCGCTCGAAACGGTGCAGCGGCTGTTGCCGG
TGCTGTGCCAGGACCATGGCCTGACCCCGGACCAAGTGGTGGCTATCGCCAGCAACAATGGCGGCAAGCA
AGCGCTCGAAACGGTGCAGCGGCTGTTGCCGGTGCTGTGCCAGGACCATGGCCTCACACCCGATCAGGTC
GTGGCTATCGCCAGCAACAATGGCGGCAAGCAAGCGCTCGAAACGGTGCAGCGGCTGTTGCCGGTGCTGT
GCCAGGACCATGGCCTGACTCCGGACCAAGTGGTGGCTATCGCCAGCCACGATGGCGGCAAGCAAGCGCT
CGAAACGGTGCAGCGGCTGTTGCCGGTGCTGTGCCAGGACCATGGCCTGACCCCGGACCAAGTGGTGGCT
ATCGCCAGCAACATTGGCGGCAAGCAAGCGCTCGAAACGGTGCAGCGGCTGTTGCCGGTGCTGTGCCAGG
ACCATGGCCTGACCCCGGACCAAGTGGTGGCTATCGCCAGCAACAATGGCGGCAAGCAAGCGCTCGAAAC
GGTGCAGCGGCTGTTGCCGGTGCTGTGCCAGGACCATGGCCTGACCCCGGACCAAGTGGTGGCTATCGCC
AGCAACAATGGCGGCAAGCAAGCGCTCGAAACGGTGCAGCGGCTGTTGCCGGTGCTGTGCCAGGACCATG
GCCTGACCCCGGACCAAGTGGTGGCTATCGCCAGCAACGGTGGCGGCAAGCAAGCGCTCGAAACGGTGCA
GCGGCTGTTGCCGGTGCTGTGCCAGGACCATGGCCTGACCCCGGACCAAGTGGTGGCTATCGCCAGCAAC
GGTGGCGGCAAGCAAGCGCTCGAAACGGTGCAGCGGCTGTTGCCGGTGCTGTGCCAGGACCATGGCCTGA
CCCCGGACCAAGTGGTGGCTATCGCCAGCAACGGTGGCGGCAAGCAAGCGCTCGAAAGCATTGTGGCCCA
GCTGAGCCGGCCTGATCCGGCGTTGGCCGCGTTGACCAACGATCACCTGGTGGCCCTGGCCTGCCTGGGC
GGTCGTCCGGCCCTGGATGCGGTGAAGAAAGGCCTGGGTGGATCCGCCATTCCAGTGAAGCGCGGCGCTA
CCGGTGAAACCAAAGTGTTTACCGGTAACAGCAACAGCCCGAAGAGCCCGACCAAAGGCGGTTGCTCTGG
CGGCTCAACTAATCTGAGCGACATCATTGAGAAGGAGACTGGGAAACAGCTGGTCATTCAGGAGTCCATC
CTGATGCTGCCTGAGGAGGTGGAGGAAGTGATCGGCAACAAGCCAGAGTCTGACATCCTGGTGCACACCG
CCTACGACGAGTCCACAGATGAGAATGTGATGCTGCTGACCTCTGACGCCCCCGAGTATAAGCCTTGGGC
CCTGGTCATCCAGGATTCTAACGGCGAGAATAAGATCAAGATGCTGTGATAAGGGGTCTTTGTCCTCTGT
ACTGTCTCTCTCCTTGCCCCTAACCCAAAAAGCTTCATTTTTCTGTGTAGGCTGCACAAGAGCCTTGATT
GAAGATATATTCTTTCTGAACAGTATTTAAGGTTTCCAATAAAATGTACACCCCTCAGAACTTCTGAGGC
GGAAAGAACCAGCTGGGGCTCTAGGGGGTATCCCC
[124 nt withheld, positions 3676-3799]
C
[91 nt withheld, positions 3801-3891]
A
[49 nt withheld, positions 3893-3941]
CCTTTGACGTTGGAGTCCACGTTCTTT
[37 nt withheld, positions 3969-4005]
ACCCTATCTCGGTCTATTCTTTTGATTTATAAGGGATTTTGCCGATTTCGGCCTATTGGTTAAAAAATGA
GCTGATTTAACAAAAATTTAACGCGAATTAATTCTGTGGAATGTGTGTCAGTTAGGGTGTGGAAAGTCCC
CAGGCTCCCCAGCAGGCAGAAGTATGCAAAGCATGCATCTCAATTAGTCAGCAACCAGGTGTGGAAAGTC
CCCAGGCTCCCCAGCAGGCAGAAGTATGCAAAGCATGCATCTCAATTAGTCAGCAACCATAGTCCCGCCC
CTAACTCCGCCCATCCCGCCCCTAACTCCGCCCAGTTCCGCCCATTCTCCGCCCCATGGCTGACTAATTT
TTTTTATTTATGCAGAGGCCGAGGCCGCCTCTGCCTCTGAGCTATTCCAGAAGTAGTGAGGAGGCTTTTT
TGGAGGCCTAGGCTTTTGCAAAAAGCTCCCGGGAGCTTGTATATCCATTTTCGGATCTGATCAGCACGTG
TTGACAATTAATCATCGGCATAGTATATCGGCATAGTATAATACGACAAGGTGAGGAACTAAACCATGGC
CAAGCCTTTGTCTCAAGAAGAATCCACCCTCATTGAAAGAGCAACGGCTACAATCAACAGCATCCCCATC
TCTGAAGACTACAGCGTCGCCAGCGCAGCTCTCTCTAGCGACGGCCGCATCTTCACTGGTGTCAATGTAT
ATCATTTTACTGGGGGACCTTGTGCAGAACTCGTGGTGCTGGGCACTGCTGCTGCTGCGGCAGCTGGCAA
CCTGACTTGTATCGTCGCGATCGGAAATGAGAACAGGGGCATCTTGAGCCCCTGCGGACGGTGCCGACAG
GTGCTTCTCGATCTGCATCCTGGGATCAAAGCCATAGTGAAGGACAGTGATGGACAGCCGACGGCAGTTG
GGATTCGTGAATTGCTGCCCTCTGGTTATGTGTGGGAGGGCTAAGCACTTCGTGGCCGAGGAGCAGGACT
GACACGTGCTACGAGATTTCGATTCCACCGCCGCCTTCTATGAAAGGTTGGGCTTCGGAATCGTTTTCCG
GGACGCCGGCTGGATGATCCTCCAGCGCGGGGATCTCATGCTGGAGTTCTTCGCCCACCCCAACTTGTTT
ATTGCAGCTTATAATGGTTACAAATAAAGCAATAGCATCACAAATTTCACAAATAAAGCATTTTTTTCAC
TGCATTCTAGTTGTGGTTTGTCCAAACTCATCAATGTATCTTATCATGTCTGTATACCGTCGACCTCTAG
CTAGAGCTTGGCGTAATCATGGTCATAGCTGTTTCCTGTGTGAAATTGTTATCCGCTCACAATTCCACAC
AACATACGAGCCGGAAGCATAAAGTGTAAAGCCTGGGGTGCCTAATGAGTGAGCTAACTCACATTAATTG
CGTTGCGCTCACTGCCCGCTTTCCAGTCGGGAAACCTGTCGTGCCAGCTGCATTAATGAATCGGCCAACG
CGCGGGGAGAGGCGGTTTGCGTATTGGGCGCTCTTCCGCTTCCTCGCTCACTGACTCGCTGCGCTCGGTC
GTTCGGCTGCGGCGAGCGGTATCAGCTCACTCAAAGGCGGTAATACGGTTATCCACAGAATCAGGGGATA
ACGCAGGAAAGAACATGTGAGCAAAAGGCCAGCAAAAGGCCAGGAACCGTAAAAAGGCCGCGTTGCTGGC
GTTTTTCCATAGGCTCCGCCCCCCTGACGAGCATCACAAAAATCGACGCTCAAGTCAGAGGTGGCGAAAC
CCGACAGGACTATAAAGATACCAGGCGTTTCCCCCTGGAAGCTCCCTCGTGCGCTCTCCTGTTCCGACCC
TGCCGCTTACCGGATACCTGTCCGCCTTTCTCCCTTCGGGAAGCGTGGCGCTTTCTCATAGCTCACGCTG
TAGGTATCTCAGTTCGGTGTAGGTCGTTCGCTCCAAGCTGGGCTGTGTGCACGAACCCCCCGTTCAGCCC
GACCGCTGCGCCTTATCCGGTAACTATCGTCTTGAGTCCAACCCGGTAAGACACGACTTATCGCCACTGG
CAGCAGCCACTGGTAACAGGATTAGCAGAGCGAGGTATGTAGGCGGTGCTACAGAGTTCTTGAAGTGGTG
GCCTAACTACGGCTACACTAGAAGAACAGTATTTGGTATCTGCGCTCTGCTGAAGCCAGTTACCTTCGGA
AAAAGAGTTGGTAGCTCTTGATCCGGCAAACAAACCACCGCTGGTAGCGGTGGTTTTTTTGTTTGCAAGC
AGCAGATTACGCGCAGAAAAAAAGGATCTCAAGAAGATCCTTTGATCTTTTCTACGGGGTCTGACGCTCA
GTGGAACGAAAACTCACGTTAAGGGATTTTGGTCATGAGATTATCAAAAAGGATCTTCACCTAGATCCTT
TTAAATTAAAAATGAAGTTTTAAATCAATCTAAAGTATATATGAGTAAACTTGGTCTGACAGTTACCAAT
GCTTAATCAGTGAGGCACCTATCTCAGCGATCTGTCTATTTCGTTCATCCATAGTTGCCTGACTCCCCGT
CGTGTAGATAACTACGATACGGGAGGGCTTACCATCTGGCCCCAGTGCTGCAATGATACCGCGAGACCCA
CGCTCACCGGCTCCAGATTTATCAGCAATAAACCAGCCAGCCGGAAGGGCCGAGCGCAGAAGTGGTCCTG
CAACTTTATCCGCCTCCATCCAGTCTATTAATTGTTGCCGGGAAGCTAGAGTAAGTAGTTCGCCAGTTAA
TAGTTTGCGCAACGTTGTTGCCATTGCTACAGGCATCGTGGTGTCACGCTCGTCGTTTGGTATGGCTTCA
TTCAGCTCCGGTTCCCAACGATCAAGGCGAGTTACATGATCCCCCATGTTGTGCAAAAAAGCGGTTAGCT
CCTTCGGTCCTCCGATCGTTGTCAGAAGTAAGTTGGCCGCAGTGTTATCACTCATGGTTATGGCAGCACT
GCATAATTCTCTTACTGTCATGCCATCCGTAAGATGCTTTTCTGTGACTGGTGAGTACTCAACCAAGTCA
TTCTGAGAATAGTGTATGCGGCGACCGAGTTGCTCTTGCCCGGCGTCAATACGGGATAATACCGCGCCAC
ATAGCAGAACTTTAAAAGTGCTCATCATTGGAAAACGTTCTTCGGGGCGAAAACTCTCAAGGATCTTACC
GCTGTTGAGATCCAGTTCGATGTAACCCACTCGTGCACCCAACTGATCTTCAGCATCTTTTACTTTCACC
AGCGTTTCTGGGTGAGCAAAAACAGGAAGGCAAAATGCCGCAAAAAAGGGAATAAGGGCGACACGGAAAT
GTTGAATACTCATACTCTTCCTTTTTCAATATTATTGAAGCATTTATCAGGGTTATTGTCTCATGAGCGG
ATACATATTTGAATGTATTTAGAAAAATAAACAAATAGGGGTTCCGC
Features (pLannotate 1.2.2; 25 found; start..end, strand, type, name):
     60..112     -  misc_feature   bom (fragment): basis of mobility region from pBR322
    267..646     +  enhancer       CMV enhancer: human cytomegalovirus immediate early enhancer
    647..850     +  promoter       CMV promoter: human cytomegalovirus (CMV) immediate early promoter
    846..879     +  LTR            5' LTR (truncated) (fragment): truncated 5' long terminal repeat (LTR) from HIV-1
    895..913     +  promoter       T7 promoter: promoter for bacteriophage T7 RNA polymerase
    942..1025    +  CDS            COX8A (fragment): COX8A_HUMAN - Also known as COX8, COX8L. Experimental evidence at protein level: Swiss-Prot protein existence level 1. Component of the cytochrome c oxidase, the last enzyme in the mitochondrial electron transport chain which drives oxidative phosphorylation. The respiratory chain contains 3 multisubunit complexes succinate dehydrogenase (complex II, CII), ubiquinol- cytochrome c oxidoreductase (cytochrome b-c1 complex, complex III, CIII) and cytochrome c oxidase (complex IV, CIV), that cooperate to transfer electrons derived from NADH and succinate to molecular oxygen, creating an electrochem
   1026..1091    +  CDS            3xFLAG: three tandem FLAG® epitope tags, followed by an enterokinase cleavage site
   1104..1610    +  CDS            avrXa10 (fragment): AVX10_XANOO - Experimental evidence at protein level: Swiss-Prot protein existence level 1. Avirulence protein. Induces the hypersensitive response (HR)in rice plants carrying the resistance gene Xa10. Activity depends on the presence of the core repeat domains; replacement with repeat domains from other proteins (AvrBs3 of X.euvesicatoria (AC P14727) or AvrXa7 of this organism) does not elicit the HR. Probably acts as a transcription factor in its host plant (rice) to induce plant resistance or disease. From Xanthomonas oryzae pv. oryzae.
   2997..3143    +  CDS            avrBs3 (fragment): AVRB3_XANEU - Experimental evidence at protein level: Swiss-Prot protein existence level 1. Avirulence protein. Acts as a transcription factor in C.annuum plants. In susceptible plants lacking the Bs3 resistance gene induces expression of a number of genes, including genes homologous to a family of auxin-induced genes, alpha-expansin genes, pectate lyase, anthocyanidin glucoside rhamnosyl transferase and at least one transcription factor, UPA20. Their expression leads to plant hypertrophy in mesophyll cells, probably mainly mediated by UPA20 (PubMed:17962565). In resistant plants induces the h
   3228..3476    +  CDS            UGI: UNGI_BPPB2 - Experimental evidence at protein level: Swiss-Prot protein existence level 1. This protein binds specifically and reversibly to the host uracil-DNA glycosylase, preventing removal of uracil residues from PBS2 DNA by the host uracil-excision repair system. From Bacillus phage PBS2 (Bacteriophage PBS2).
   3634..3655    +  promoter       SV40 promoter (fragment): SV40 enhancer and early promoter
   3676..4104    +  rep_origin     f1 ori (sequence partly withheld): f1 bacteriophage origin of replication; arrow indicates direction of (+) strand synthesis
   4118..4447    +  promoter       SV40 promoter: SV40 enhancer and early promoter
   4495..4542    +  promoter       EM7 promoter: synthetic bacterial promoter&nbsp
   4561..4959    +  CDS            BSD: blasticidin S deaminase; Aspergillus terreus BSD; confers resistance to blasticidin
   4960..4987    +  CDS            BleoR (fragment): antibiotic-binding protein; Sh ble from Streptoalloteichus hindustanus; confers resistance to bleomycin, phleomycin, and Zeocin™
   4997..5122    +  CDS            ble (fragment): BLE_KLEPN - Experimental evidence at protein level: Swiss-Prot protein existence level 1. Binding protein with a strong affinity to the bleomycin family of antibiotics. Binds to CL990; an antimitotic-antibiotic compound. From Klebsiella pneumoniae.
   5117..5238    +  polyA_signal   SV40 poly(A) signal: SV40 polyadenylation signal
   5311..5327    -  protein_bind   lac operator: The lac repressor binds to the lac operator to inhibit transcription in E. coli. This inhibition can be relieved by adding lactose or isopropyl-β-D-thiogalactopyranoside (IPTG). lac repressor encoded by lacI
   5335..5365    -  promoter       lac promoter: promoter for the E. coli lac operon
   5380..5401    -  protein_bind   CAP binding site: CAP binding activates transcription in the presence of cAMP. E. coli catabolite activator protein
   5414..5506    -  CDS            lacI (fragment): lac repressor; lacI; The lac repressor binds to the lac operator to inhibit transcription in E. coli. This inhibition can be relieved by adding lactose or isopropyl-β-D-thiogalactopyranoside (IPTG).
   5689..6277    -  rep_origin     ori: high-copy-number ColE1/pMB1/pBR322/pUC origin of replication
   6448..7308    -  CDS            AmpR: β-lactamase; bla; confers resistance to ampicillin, carbenicillin, and related antibiotics
   7309..1       -  promoter       AmpR promoter (across the origin): bla
