[The description below was written by a language model from this plasmid's Addgene catalogue record and pLannotate feature annotations shown in this document.]
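Description:
TC DdCBE A1 is a 7.4 kb mammalian expression plasmid on a pCMV backbone that encodes one arm of a TALE-based, DddA-derived mitochondrial cytosine base editor (DdCBE). It is maintained in E. coli through a high-copy ColE1/pUC origin and an ampicillin resistance gene, and it also carries an f1 origin. For selection in mammalian cells it carries a blasticidin S deaminase gene driven by the SV40 early promoter, with an EM7 bacterial promoter upstream and an SV40 polyadenylation signal downstream. The small bleomycin-resistance, lacI and HIV-1 LTR fragments in the annotation appear to be backbone remnants rather than functional elements.

The synthetic insert of about 2.7 kb is transcribed from the CMV enhancer/promoter, and a T7 promoter lies just upstream of the coding region. The open reading frame begins with the COX8A mitochondrial targeting sequence, which directs the protein into the mitochondrial matrix, followed by a 3xFLAG epitope for detection. Next come a TALE N-terminal domain, the "TC TALE A1" repeat array that provides DNA sequence recognition, and a TALE C-terminal domain. The flanking domains are annotated as Xanthomonas avrXa10 and avrBs3 fragments, while the repeat array itself falls in an unannotated gap. The TALE is fused to the DddAtox 1397C split half of the double-stranded DNA cytidine deaminase and to a uracil glycosylase inhibitor (UGI), which protects the deaminated base from excision. The record lists an ATP5B 3'UTR after the coding sequence. The DddAtox segment and this UTR are named in the catalogue fields but are not annotated in the feature table.

Because DddAtox is split, this arm would be expected to work with a partner construct carrying the complementary half. The repeats were assembled by Golden Gate cloning, and the flanking BsmBI sites are retained.
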