Addgene plasmid #221988: TC DdCBE A1
Purpose: Expresses mitochondrial cytosine base editor arm in mammalian cells
Depositing lab: Stephen Ekker. Depositing organization: Mayo Foundation for Medical Education and Research. Publication: Unconstrained Precision Mitochondrial Genome Editing with alphaDdCBEs. Castillo SR, Simone BW, Clark KJ, Devaux P, Ekker SC. Hum Gene Ther. 2024 Sep 24. doi: 10.1089/hum.2024.073. PubMed 39212664.
Backbone
  Vector backbone: pCMV
  Backbone size w/o insert (bp): 4717
  Vector type: Mammalian Expression, CRISPR
  Selectable markers: Blasticidin
Growth in bacteria
  Bacterial resistance: Ampicillin, 100 μg/mL
  Growth temperature: 30°C
  Growth strain: NEB Stable
  Copy number: High Copy
Gene/Insert
  Gene/Insert name: COX8A MTS-3xFLAG-TALE NT-T-TC TALE A1 repeats-TALE CTD-DddAtox 1397C-UGI-ATP5B 3'UTR
  Species: Synthetic
  Insert size (bp): 2695
  Promoter: CMV
  Tag / fusion protein: 3xFLAG (N terminal on backbone)
  Cloning method: Golden Gate
  Sequencing primers: 5′ T7; 3′ ACACCCGCCGCGCTTAATGC
Terms and licenses: Academic/Nonprofit Terms; Industry Terms: Not Available to Industry
Depositor comments: 5' Cloning Site: BsmBI (Not Destroyed), 3' Cloning Site: BsmBI (Not Destroyed). Please visit https://www.biorxiv.org/content/10.1101/2024.05.13.593977v1 for bioRxiv preprint.
How to cite: TC DdCBE A1 was a gift from Stephen Ekker (Addgene plasmid # 221988 ; http://n2t.net/addgene:221988 ; RRID:Addgene_221988)
