>Addgene plasmid #221988 | TC DdCBE A1 | depositor partial sequence | sequence record 434683 | Partial
ATGGCCTCCGTTCTGACCCCGCTGCTGCTGCGTGGCCTGACCGGCTCCGCTCGTCGTCTGCCAGTTCCGC
GTGCGAAAATCCATTCCCTGGACTACAAAGACCATGACGGTGATTATAAAGATCATGACATCGATTACAA
GGATGACGATGACAAGATGGACATCGCGGATCTGCGTACCCTGGGTTACAGCCAGCAGCAGCAGGAGAAG
ATCAAGCCAAAGGTGCGCAGCACCGTGGCCCAGCACCATGAAGCTCTGGTGGGTCACGGCTTCACCCACG
CGCACATCGTGGCTCTGAGCCAGCACCCAGCCGCGCTGGGTACCGTGGCCGTGAAATATCAGGACATGAT
TGCTGCCCTGCCAGAGGCTACCCATGAAGCGATTGTGGGTGTGGGCAAGCAGTGGAGCGGTGCTCGTGCG
CTGGAGGCCCTGCTGACCGTGGCCGGTGAACTGCGTGGCCCGCCGCTGCAGCTGGATACCGGCCAGCTGC
TGAAAATCGCGAAACGTGGCGGTGTGACCGCTGTGGAAGCTGTGCATGCCTGGCGTAATGCTCTGACCGG
TGCCCCCCTGAACCTGACCCCGGACCAAGTGGTGGCTATCGCCAGCAACATTGGCGGCAAGCAAGCGCTC
GAAACGGTGCAGCGGCTGTTGCCGGTGCTGTGCCAGGACCATGGCCTGACCCCGGACCAAGTGGTGGCTA
TCGCCAGCAACAATGGCGGCAAGCAAGCGCTCGAAACGGTGCAGCGGCTGTTGCCGGTGCTGTGCCAGGA
CCATGGCCTGACTCCGGACCAAGTGGTGGCTATCGCCAGCCACGATGGCGGCAAGCAAGCGCTCGAAACG
GTGCAGCGGCTGTTGCCGGTGCTGTGCCAGGACCATGGCCTGACCCCGGACCAAGTGGTGGCTATCGCCA
GCCACGATGGCGGCAAGCAAGCGCTCGAAACGGTGCAGCGGCTGTTGCCGGTGCTGTGCCAGGACCATGG
CCTGACTCCGGACCAAGTGGTGGCTATCGCCAGCCACGATGGCGGCAAGCAAGCGCTCGAAACGGTGCAG
CGGCTGTTGCCGGTGCTGTGCCAGGACCATGGCCTGACTCCGGACCAAGTGGTGGCTATCGCCAGCCACG
ATGGCGGCAAGCAAGCGCTCGAAACGGTGCAGCGGCTGTTGCCGGTGCTGTGCCAGGACCATGGCCTGAC
CCCGGACCAAGTGGTGGCTATCGCCAGCAACAATGGCGGCAAGCAAGCGCTCGAAACGGTGCAGCGGCTG
TTGCCGGTGCTGTGCCAGGACCATGGCCTCACACCCGATCAGGTCGTGGCTATCGCCAGCAACAATGGCG
GCAAGCAAGCGCTCGAAACGGTGCAGCGGCTGTTGCCGGTGCTGTGCCAGGACCATGGCCTGACTCCGGA
CCAAGTGGTGGCTATCGCCAGCCACGATGGCGGCAAGCAAGCGCTCGAAACGGTGCAGCGGCTGTTGCCG
GTGCTGTGCCAGGACCATGGCCTGACCCCGGACCAAGTGGTGGCTATCGCCAGCAACATTGGCGGCAAGC
AAGCGCTCGAAACGGTGCAGCGGCTGTTGCCGGTGCTGTGCCAGGACCATGGCCTGACCCCGGACCAAGT
GGTGGCTATCGCCAGCAACAATGGCGGCAAGCAAGCGCTCGAAACGGTGCAGCGGCTGTTGCCGGTGCTG
TGCCAGGACCATGGCCTGACCCCGGACCAAGTGGTGGCTATCGCCAGCAACAATGGCGGCAAGCAAGCGC
TCGAAACGGTGCAGCGGCTGTTGCCGGTGCTGTGCCAGGACCATGGCCTGACCCCGGACCAAGTGGTGGC
TATCGCCAGCAACGGTGGCGGCAAGCAAGCGCTCGAAACGGTGCAGCGGCTGTTGCCGGTGCTGTGCCAG
GACCATGGCCTGACCCCGGACCAAGTGGTGGCTATCGCCAGCAACGGTGGCGGCAAGCAAGCGCTCGAAA
CGGTGCAGCGGCTGTTGCCGGTGCTGTGCCAGGACCATGGCCTGACCCCGGACCAAGTGGTGGCTATCGC
CAGCAACGGTGGCGGCAAGCAAGCGCTCGAAAGCATTGTGGCCCAGCTGAGCCGGCCTGATCCGGCGTTG
GCCGCGTTGACCAACGATCACCTGGTGGCCCTGGCCTGCCTGGGCGGTCGTCCGGCCCTGGATGCGGTGA
AGAAAGGCCTGGGTGGATCCGCCATTCCAGTGAAGCGCGGCGCTACCGGTGAAACCAAAGTGTTTACCGG
TAACAGCAACAGCCCGAAGAGCCCGACCAAAGGCGGTTGCTCTGGCGGCTCAACTAATCTGAGCGACATC
ATTGAGAAGGAGACTGGGAAACAGCTGGTCATTCAGGAGTCCATCCTGATGCTGCCTGAGGAGGTGGAGG
AAGTGATCGGCAACAAGCCAGAGTCTGACATCCTGGTGCACACCGCCTACGACGAGTCCACAGATGAGAA
TGTGATGCTGCTGACCTCTGACGCCCCCGAGTATAAGCCTTGGGCCCTGGTCATCCAGGATTCTAACGGC
GAGAATAAGATCAAGATGCTGTGATAAGGGGTCTTTGTCCTCTGTACTGTCTCTCTCCTTGCCCCTAACC
CAAAAAGCTTCATTTTTCTGTGTAGGCTGCACAAGAGCCTTGATTGAAGATATATTCTTTCTGAACAGTA
TTTAAGGTTTCCAATAAAATGTACACCCCTCAGAA
